>Addgene plasmid #114731 | pT2K-CAGGS-U6-sgRNA-M9-IRES-CFP | addgene full sequence | sequence record 229681 | Addgene NGS Result
CCACCTAAATTGTAAGCGTTAATATTTTGTTAAAATTCGCGTTAAATTTTTGTTAAATCAGCTCATTTTT
TAACCAATAGGCCGAAATCGGCAAAATCCCTTATAAATCAAAAGAATAGACCGAGATAGGGT
[37 nt withheld, positions 133-169]
AAAGAACGTGGACTCCAACGTCAAAGG
[49 nt withheld, positions 197-245]
T
[91 nt withheld, positions 247-337]
G
[124 nt withheld, positions 339-462]
CCCATTCGCCATTCAGGCTGCGCAACTGTTGGGAAGGGCGATCGGTGCGGGCCTCTTCGCTATTACGCCA
GCTGGCGAAAGGGGGATGTGCTGCAAGGCGATTAAGTTGGGTAACGCCAGGGTTTTCCCAGTCACGACGT
TGTAAAACGACGGCCAGTGAGCGCGCGTAATACGACTCACTATAGGGCGAATTGGGTACCAAATAGTAGG
AATTACCCACCTGTACAAGTGCTGAAAACTTGGATGAATAAGCCCGTTTGCCATTTTCTACTGCTATTTT
AAATCTTTTCTGTATTTGTCTGCATTTGTCTTTACCCTTGAATAAATGTTTTAGTTGTTTTTTTTCAATT
ATGACTGTGTTTAACAGACATTATTACAATAATATGTAATAGTAGTACACACTATTATTATGTAATAGTA
CTTGTTGACTGTATTTGAGAACTGGACCGAGTGAGTGTTACGTCACCCATTCAAAATGACTTACTTCTGG
CTCCAACAAAATGAAGTTAATTCAGTTGCCATTTTTCACTGTATGGACATCGCCGTGTTGGAGCTAGACG
TTGCCAATAAGCAAGAAAGAGCCGAGATGCGTCGAGTCTGAGTCACCGTTCCTATGGCAACCCCTCTAAC
CAATCAGAAGTAAGCTTGTTGGAAGTCCACAGCCTACCACTTGAAAGCGGGCTGCACAAAATCTGTCAAA
CGTTTTGAACGTTGGATGTGAGAGCACATACTTTTATTAAGGCATCTGGTTGGTCAGTTTATAATATCAA
CAACTTGGGCTACAGAAAAGAAAAGTTATTACAGAAATTATGATTAACAAGTACATGTTAAATAAAGATT
TTAATATGAATGCCACCACTGGAGCATTCATGCCATTTGGAGCTTCTTCCTGTTTGGATCACTAGAAGGA
GGAGGTCACTCATTACAGTTCTCATATACAGTCGTTGGTTGGTTGGTTGGTTGGTAGATTGATTGATTGA
TTGATTGATTGATTGATTGATTGATTGATTGATTGATTGATTGATTGATTGATTGATTGATTGGTAGTCA
AAATAAGAAATAATTTCCACAGATTCATTACAGAAATGATTAAATGCATACATAAAAAACTGGGGGGGGG
GGGGATACAACAACACACTTAAGTCACATTTGCCTACGTAAAGAAAAGTAAAGAAAATCAATAGCTATAT
TTTACATCTCCTTTTTTTGCTGTCTTTTAATTAGCCTTGTTTTGCTGTTATCTTGATTGAAACTGTAACT
TCTTCACCTGCTTCTTTTCTTTGTAGGTTTTGCCAGCCCAGAAACAGGCATGGCTGTGCAAGGCCAGAGC
ACCATGCACAATGCGCTGCATGTCTTCATGAACGGCTCAATGTCCTCAGTCCAGGGCTCAGCCAACGACC
CCATCTTCCTCCTTCACCATGCTTTCATTGACAGGTAACAAACACGTCATGACATTAGACTGCACAGTTT
TTGACAAAGTTCATACAATCTGTTGTTTATAGCTGCTACAATTAGTGAAGTTTGTGAATGTACTTGGATG
AGCAGCGAAAGATCAATTGAGATCAATTGTTAGAGTTTGGTTGCCCTGCAGAGCAAAGAACAAAAAATAA
TCTGGTGGCTTTACTGCGTGAGGTTATTATTGGTGGAATAGAAACACAAAACATAATTGCATTTATTTGT
TTAATTTTTTATCTTATCTTAACTTTCATCTTGCATATTTGTTTCTTACATCATTTCTAGCATCTTTGAG
CGCTGGCTAAGAACTCATCAGCCTCCCCGGTCCATCTACCCACGTACCAATGCACCAATTGGCCACAATG
ACGGCTACTACATGGTGCCATTCCTTCCTCTTTATAGGAATGGAGACTACCTCCTGTCCAACAATGCTCT
TGGATACGAGTACGCCTACCTGTTGGACCCAGGTCATTGCACAACACCAGAAATGCCCTCTGATCTGCAA
AAGACGTGAATATCTGTTCAGACACCCATATCCACTCTGTTCCACACAGGTCAGAGGTTTGTCCAGGAGT
TCTTGACAGAGGTGTAAAAAGTACTCAAAAATTTTACTCAAGTGAAAGTACAAGTACTTAGGGAAAATTT
TACTCAATTAAAAGTAAAAGTATCTGGCTAGAATCTTACTTGAGTAAAAGTAAAAAAGTACTCCATTAAA
ATTGTACTTGAGTATTAAGGAAGTAAAAGTAAAAGCAAGAAAGAAAACTAGAGATTCTTGTTTAAGCTTT
TAATCTCAAAAAACATTAAATGAAATGCATACAAGGTTTTATCCTGCTTTAGAACTGTTTGTATTTAATT
ATCAAACTATAAGACAGACAATCTAATGCCAGTACACGCTACTCAAAGTTGTAAAACCTCAGATTTAACT
TCAGTAGAAGCTGATTCTCAAAATTGTTAGTGTCAAGCCTAGCTCTTTTGGGGCTGAAAAGCAATCCTGC
AGTGCTGAAAAGCCTCTCACAGGCAGCCGATGCGGGAAGAGGTGTATTAGTCTTGATAGAGAGGCTGCAA
ATAGCAGGAAACGTGAGCAGAGACTCCCTGGTGTCTGAAACACAGGCCAGATGGGCCCTCGTCGACCAAT
TCCCACTCCTTTCAAGACCTAGCTAGCGAATTCAAAAAAGCACCGACTCGGTGCCACTTTTTCAAGTTGA
TAACGGACTAGCCTTATTTTAACTTGCTATTTCTAGCTCTAAAACGTACTCCGGCTCCGGGGTGTCGGTG
TTTCGTCCTTTCCACAAGATATATAAAGCCAAGAAATCGAAATACTTTCAAGTTACGGTAAGCATATGAT
AGTCCATTTTAAAACATAATTTTAAAACTGCAAACTACCCAAGAAATTATTACTTTCTACGTCACGTATT
TTGTACTAATATCTTTGTGTTTACAGTCAAATTAATTCTAATTATCTCTCTAACAGCCTTGTATCGTATA
TGCAAATATGAAGGAATCATGGGAAATAGGCCCTCTCGACATTGATTATTGACTAGTTATTAATAGTAAT
CAATTACGGGGTCATTAGTTCATAGCCCATATATGGAGTTCCGCGTTACATAACTTACGGTAAATGGCCC
GCCTGGCTGACCGCCCAACGACCCCCGCCCATTGACGTCAATAATGACGTATGTTCCCATAGTAACGCCA
ATAGGGACTTTCCATTGACGTCAATGGGTGGAGTATTTACGGTAAACTGCCCACTTGGCAGTACATCAAG
TGTATCATATGCCAAGTACGCCCCCTATTGACGTCAATGACGGTAAATGGCCCGCCTGGCATTATGCCCA
GTACATGACCTTATGGGACTTTCCTACTTGGCAGTACATCTACGTATTAGTCATCGCTATTACCATGGTC
GAGGTGAGCCCCACGTTCTGCTTCACTCTCCCCATCTCCCCCCCCTCCCCACCCCCAATTTTGTATTTAT
TTATTTTTTAATTATTTTGTGCAGCGATGGGGGCGGGGGGGGGGGGGGGGCGCGCGCCRGGSGGGGSGGG
GSGGGGSGRGGGGSGGGGSGGGGCGRGGCGGAGAGGTGCGGCGGCAGCCAATCAGAGCGGCGCGCTCCGA
AAGTTTCCTTTTATGGCGAGGCGGCGGCGGCGGCGGCCCTATAAAAAGCGAAGCGCGCGGCGGGCGGGAG
TCGCTGCGCGCTGCCTTCGCCCCGTGCCCCGCTCCGCCGCCGCCTCGCGCCGCCCGCCCCGGCTCTGACT
GACCGCGTTACTCCCACAGGTGAGCGGGCGGGACGGCCCTTCTCCTCCGGGCTGTAATTAGCGCTTGGTT
TAATGACGGCTTGTTTCTTTTCTGTGGCTGCGTGAAAGCCTTGAGGGGCTCCGGGAGGGCCCTTTGTGCG
GGGGGAGCGGCTCGGGGGGTGCGTGCGTGTGTGTGTGCGTGGGGAGCGCCGCGTGCGGCTCCGCGCTGCC
CGGCGGCTGTGAGCGCTGCGGGCGCGGCGCGGGGCTTTGTGCGCTCCGCAGTGTGCGCGAGGGGAGCGCG
GCCGGGGGCGGTGCCCCGCGGTGCGGGGGGGGCTGCGAGGGGAACAAAGGCTGCGTGCGGGGTGTGTGCG
TGGGGGGGTGAGCAGGGGGTGTGGGCGCGTCGGTCGGGCTGCAACCCCCCCTGCACCCCCCTCCCCGAGT
TGCTGAGCACGGCCCGGCTTCGGGTGCGGGGCTCCGTACGGGGCGTGGCGCGGGGCTCGCCGTGCCGGGC
GGGGGGTGGCGGCAGGTGGGGGTGCCGGGCGGGGCGGGGCCGCCTCGGGCCGGGGAGGGCTCGGGGGAGG
GGCGCGGCGGCCCCCGGAGCGCCGGCGGCTGTCGAGGCGCGGCGAGCCGCAGCCATTGCCTTTTATGGTA
ATCGTGCGAGAGGGCGCAGGGACTTCCTTTGTCCCAAATCTGTGCGGAGCCGAAATCTGGGAGGCGCCGC
CGCACCCCCTCTAGCGGGCGCGGGGCGAAGCGGTGCGGCGCCGGCAGGAAGGAAATGGGCGGGGAGGGCC
TTCGTGCGTCGCCGCGCCGCCGTCCCCTTCTCCCTCTCCAGCCTCGGGGCTGTCCGCGGGGGGACGGCTG
CCTTCGGGGGGGACGGGGCAGGGCGGGGTTCGGCTTCTGGCGTGTGACCGGCGGCTCTAGCTAGAGCCTC
TGCTAACCATGTTCATGCCTTCTTCTTTTTCCTACAGCTCCTGGGCAACGTGCTGGTTATTGTGCTGTCT
CATCATTTTGGCAAAGAATTCAGATCTTACGTAGCTAGCGGATCCCAATTGCTCGAGCGGGATCAATTCC
GCCCCCCCCCTAACGTTACTGGCCGAAGCCGCTTGGAATAAGGCCGGTGTGCGTTTGTCTATATGTTATT
TTCCACCATATTGCCGTCTTTTGGCAATGTGAGGGCCCGGAAACCTGGCCCTGTCTTCTTGACGAGCATT
CCTAGGGGTCTTTCCCCTCTCGCCAAAGGAATGCAAGGTCTGTTGAATGTCGTGAAGGAAGCAGTTCCTC
TGGAAGCTTCTTGAAGACAAACAACGTCTGTAGCGACCCTTTGCAGGCAGCGGAACCCCCCACCTGGCGA
CAGGTGCCTCTGCGGCCAAAAGCCACGTGTATAAGATACACCTGCAAAGGCGGCACAACCCCAGTGCCAC
GTTGTGAGTTGGATAGTTGTGGAAAGAGTCAAATGGCTCTCCTCAAGCGTATTCAACAAGGGGCTGAAGG
ATGCCCAGAAGGTACCCCATTGTATGGGATCTGATCTGGGGCCTCGGTGCACATGCTTTACATGTGTTTA
GTCGAGGTTAAAAAAACGTCTAGGCCCCCCGAACCACGGGGACGTGGTTTTCCTTTGAAAAACACGATAA
TACCATGGTGAGCAAGGGCGAGGAGCTGTTCACCGGGGTGGTGCCCATCCTGGTCGAGCTGGACGGCGAC
GTAAACGGCCACAAGTTCAGCGTGTCCGGCGAGGGCGAGGGCGATGCCACCTACGGCAAGCTGACCCTGA
AGTTCATCTGCACCACCGGCAAGCTGCCCGTGCCCTGGCCCACCCTCGTGACCACCCTGACCTGGGGCGT
GCAGTGCTTCAGCCGCTACCCCGACCACATGAAGCAGCACGACTTCTTCAAGTCCGCCATGCCCGAAGGC
TACGTCCAGGAGCGCACCATCTTCTTCAAGGACGACGGCAACTACAAGACCCGCGCCGAGGTGAAGTTCG
AGGGCGACACCCTGGTGAACCGCATCGAGCTGAAGGGCATCGACTTCAAGGAGGACGGCAACATCCTGGG
GCACAAGCTGGAGTACAACTACATCAGCCACAACGTCTATATCACCGCCGACAAGCAGAAGAACGGCATC
AAGGCCAACTTCAAGATCCGCCACAACATCGAGGACGGCAGCGTGCAGCTCGCCGACCACTACCAGCAGA
ACACCCCCATCGGCGACGGCCCCGTGCTGCTGCCCGACAACCACTACCTGAGCACCCAGTCCGCCCTGAG
CAAAGACCCCAACGAGAAGCGCGATCACATGGTCCTGCTGGAGTTCGTGACCGCCGCCGGGATCACTCTC
GGCATGGACGAGCTGTACAAGTAAAGCGGCCGCGACTCTAGAGTCGAGTCTAGATATCAGATCTTTTTCC
CTCTGCCAAAAATTATGGGGACATCATGAAGCCCCTTGAGCATCTGACTTCTGGCTAATAAAGGAAATTT
ATTTTCATTGCAATAGTGTGTTGGAATTTTTTGTGTCTCTCACTCGGAAGGACATATGGGAGGGCAAATC
ATTTAAAACATCAGAATGAGTATTTGGTTTAGAGTTTGGCAACATATGCCCATATGCTGGCTGCCATGAA
CAAAGGTTGGCTATAAAGAGGTCATCAGTATATGAAACAGCCCCCTGCTGTCCATTCCTTATTCCATAGA
AAAGCCTTGACTTGAGGTTAGATTTTTTTTATATTTTGTTTTGTGTTATTTTTTTCTTTAACATCCCTAA
AATTTTCCTTACATGTTTTACTAGCCAGATTTTTCCTCCTCTCCTGACTACTCCCAGTCATAGCTGTCCC
TCTTCTCTTATGGAGATCCCTCGACCTGCAGCCCAAGCTTCTGCGAAGATACGGCCACGGGTGCTCTTGA
TCCTGTGGCTGATTTTGGACTGTGCTGCTCGCAGCTGCTGATGAATCACATACTTCCTCCATTTTCTTCC
ACTGATTGACTGTTATAATTTCCCTAATTTCCAGGTCAAGGTGCTGTGCATTGTGGTAATAGATGTGACA
TGACGTCACTTCCAAAGGACCAATGAACATGTCTGACCAATTTCATATAATGTGAAAACGATTTTCATAG
GCAGAATAAATAACATTTAAATTAAACTGGGCATCAGCGCAATTCAATTGGTTTGGTAATAGCAAGGGAA
AATAGAATGAAGTGATCTCCAAAAAATAAGTACTTTTTGACTGTAAATAAAATTGTAAGGAGTAAAAAGT
ACTTTTTTTTCTAAAAAAATGTAATTAAGTAAAAGTAAAAGTATTGATTTTTAATTGTACTCAAGTAAAG
TAAAAATCCCCAAAAATAATACTTAAGTACAGTAATCAAGTAAAATTACTCAAGTACTTTACACCTCTGG
TTCTTGACCCCCTACCTTCAGCAAGCCCAGCAGATCCACTAGTTCTAGAGCGGCCGCCACCGCGGTGGAG
CTCCAGCTTTTGTTCCCTTTAGTGAGGGTTAATTGCGCGCTTGGCGTAATCATGGTCATAGCTGTTTCCT
GTGTGAAATTGTTATCCGCTCACAATTCCACACAACATACGAGCCGGAAGCATAAAGTGTAAAGCCTGGG
GTGCCTAATGAGTGAGCTAACTCACATTAATTGCGTTGCGCTCACTGCCCGCTTTCCAGTCGGGAAACCT
GTCGTGCCAGCTGCATTAATGAATCGGCCAACGCGCGGGGAGAGGCGGTTTGCGTATTGGGCGCTCTTCC
GCTTCCTCGCTCACTGACTCGCTGCGCTCGGTCGTTCGGCTGCGGCGAGCGGTATCAGCTCACTCAAAGG
CGGTAATACGGTTATCCACAGAATCAGGGGATAACGCAGGAAAGAACATGTGAGCAAAAGGCCAGCAAAA
GGCCAGGAACCGTAAAAAGGCCGCGTTGCTGGCGTTTTTCCATAGGCTCCGCCCCCCTGACGAGCATCAC
AAAAATCGACGCTCAAGTCAGAGGTGGCGAAACCCGACAGGACTATAAAGATACCAGGCGTTTCCCCCTG
GAAGCTCCCTCGTGCGCTCTCCTGTTCCGACCCTGCCGCTTACCGGATACCTGTCCGCCTTTCTCCCTTC
GGGAAGCGTGGCGCTTTCTCATAGCTCACGCTGTAGGTATCTCAGTTCGGTGTAGGTCGTTCGCTCCAAG
CTGGGCTGTGTGCACGAACCCCCCGTTCAGCCCGACCGCTGCGCCTTATCCGGTAACTATCGTCTTGAGT
CCAACCCGGTAAGACACGACTTATCGCCACTGGCAGCAGCCACTGGTAACAGGATTAGCAGAGCGAGGTA
TGTAGGCGGTGCTACAGAGTTCTTGAAGTGGTGGCCTAACTACGGCTACACTAGAAGAACAGTATTTGGT
ATCTGCGCTCTGCTGAAGCCAGTTACCTTCGGAAAAAGAGTTGGTAGCTCTTGATCCGGCAAACAAACCA
CCGCTGGTAGCGGTGGTTTTTTTGTTTGCAAGCAGCAGATTACGCGCAGAAAAAAAGGATCTCAAGAAGA
TCCTTTGATCTTTTCTACGGGGTCTGACGCTCAGTGGAACGAAAACTCACGTTAAGGGATTTTGGTCATG
AGATTATCAAAAAGGATCTTCACCTAGATCCTTTTAAATTAAAAATGAAGTTTTAAATCAATCTAAAGTA
TATATGAGTAAACTTGGTCTGACAGTTACCAATGCTTAATCAGTGAGGCACCTATCTCAGCGATCTGTCT
ATTTCGTTCATCCATAGTTGCCTGACTCCCCGTCGTGTAGATAACTACGATACGGGAGGGCTTACCATCT
GGCCCCAGTGCTGCAATGATACCGCGAGACCCACGCTCACCGGCTCCAGATTTATCAGCAATAAACCAGC
CAGCCGGAAGGGCCGAGCGCAGAAGTGGTCCTGCAACTTTATCCGCCTCCATCCAGTCTATTAATTGTTG
CCGGGAAGCTAGAGTAAGTAGTTCGCCAGTTAATAGTTTGCGCAACGTTGTTGCCATTGCTACAGGCATC
GTGGTGTCACGCTCGTCGTTTGGTATGGCTTCATTCAGCTCCGGTTCCCAACGATCAAGGCGAGTTACAT
GATCCCCCATGTTGTGCAAAAAAGCGGTTAGCTCCTTCGGTCCTCCGATCGTTGTCAGAAGTAAGTTGGC
CGCAGTGTTATCACTCATGGTTATGGCAGCACTGCATAATTCTCTTACTGTCATGCCATCCGTAAGATGC
TTTTCTGTGACTGGTGAGTACTCAACCAAGTCATTCTGAGAATAGTGTATGCGGCGACCGAGTTGCTCTT
GCCCGGCGTCAATACGGGATAATACCGCGCCACATAGCAGAACTTTAAAAGTGCTCATCATTGGAAAACG
TTCTTCGGGGCGAAAACTCTCAAGGATCTTACCGCTGTTGAGATCCAGTTCGATGTAACCCACTCGTGCA
CCCAACTGATCTTCAGCATCTTTTACTTTCACCAGCGTTTCTGGGTGAGCAAAAACAGGAAGGCAAAATG
CCGCAAAAAAGGGAATAAGGGCGACACGGAAATGTTGAATACTCATACTCTTCCTTTTTCAATATTATTG
AAGCATTTATCAGGGTTATTGTCTCATGAGCGGATACATATTTGAATGTATTTAGAAAAATAAACAAATA
GGGGTTCCGCGCACATTTCCCCGAAAAGTG
Features (pLannotate 1.2.2; 22 found; start..end, strand, type, name):
     34..462     -  rep_origin     f1 ori (sequence partly withheld): f1 bacteriophage origin of replication; arrow indicates direction of (+) strand synthesis
    467..622     -  CDS            lacZα (fragment): LacZα fragment of β-galactosidase; lacZ fragment
    630..648     +  promoter       T7 promoter: promoter for bacteriophage T7 RNA polymerase
   3056..3074    -  CDS            small t antigen (fragment): SV40 (simian virus 40) small t antigen
   3092..3167    -  misc_RNA       gRNA scaffold: guide RNA scaffold for the Streptococcus pyogenes CRISPR/Cas9 system
   3197..3437    -  promoter       U6 promoter: RNA polymerase III promoter for human U6 snRNA
   3440..3819    +  enhancer       CMV enhancer: human cytomegalovirus immediate early enhancer
   3821..4098    +  promoter       chicken β-actin promoter: No description available
   4099..5119    +  intron         chimeric intron: chimera between introns from chicken β-actin and rabbit β-globin
   5117..5200    +  CDS            HBB (fragment): HBB_LEPEU - Experimental evidence at protein level: Swiss-Prot protein existence level 1. Involved in oxygen transport from the lung to the various peripheral tissues. From Lepus europaeus (European hare).
   5224..5784    +  misc_feature   IRES: internal ribosome entry site (IRES) of the encephalomyocarditis virus (EMCV)
   5787..6506    +  CDS            ECFP: enhanced CFP mammalian codon-optimized
   6609..6664    +  polyA_signal   β-globin poly(A) signal: rabbit β-globin polyadenylation signal (Gil and Proudfoot, 1987)
   7565..7605    -  misc_feature   MCS (fragment): pBluescript multiple cloning site
   7618..7636    -  promoter       T3 promoter: promoter for bacteriophage T3 RNA polymerase
   7681..7697    -  protein_bind   lac operator: The lac repressor binds to the lac operator to inhibit transcription in E. coli. This inhibition can be relieved by adding lactose or isopropyl-β-D-thiogalactopyranoside (IPTG). lac repressor encoded by lacI
   7705..7735    -  promoter       lac promoter: promoter for the E. coli lac operon
   7750..7771    -  protein_bind   CAP binding site: CAP binding activates transcription in the presence of cAMP. E. coli catabolite activator protein
   7784..7876    -  CDS            lacI (fragment): lac repressor; lacI; The lac repressor binds to the lac operator to inhibit transcription in E. coli. This inhibition can be relieved by adding lactose or isopropyl-β-D-thiogalactopyranoside (IPTG).
   8059..8647    -  rep_origin     ori: high-copy-number ColE1/pMB1/pBR322/pUC origin of replication
   8818..9678    -  CDS            AmpR: β-lactamase; bla; confers resistance to ampicillin, carbenicillin, and related antibiotics
   9679..9783    -  promoter       AmpR promoter: bla
