[The description below was written by a language model from this plasmid's Addgene catalogue record and pLannotate feature annotations shown in this document.]
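Description:
pT2K-CAGGS-U6-sgRNA-M9-IRES-CFP is a mammalian expression and CRISPR plasmid of about 9.8 kb, built on the pT2K-CAGGS-IRES-CFP backbone. It delivers a single guide RNA together with a fluorescent marker. The bacterial portion resembles pBluescript. It has a high-copy ColE1/pUC origin, an ampicillin resistance gene with its own promoter, an f1 phage origin, and remnants of the lacZα/lac promoter region flanked by T7 and T3 promoters. The pT2K name is usually associated with Tol2 transposon vectors. However, no transposon arms are annotated, and there are long unannotated stretches on either side of the mammalian cassettes, so the record does not confirm such elements.

The payload consists of two divergently oriented transcription units. On the reverse strand, a human U6 RNA polymerase III promoter drives sgRNA M9, a 20-nt spacer fused to the Streptococcus pyogenes Cas9 guide scaffold. This guide targets a mouse sequence upstream of the initiator ATG of the cellular Myc gene. Immediately adjacent, on the forward strand, is a CAGGS promoter made up of the CMV enhancer, the chicken β-actin promoter and a chimeric β-actin/β-globin intron. It drives an EMCV IRES followed by ECFP and terminates at a rabbit β-globin polyadenylation signal. No coding sequence is annotated upstream of the IRES apart from a short β-globin fragment. CFP therefore serves mainly as a marker for identifying or sorting cells that carry the guide, and no drug selection marker for mammalian cells is listed.

The plasmid encodes no Cas9 or dCas9 activator, so that component must be supplied separately. The associated publication title indicates that the guide was used for CRISPR activation of endogenous Myc in a mouse medulloblastoma model.
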