Addgene plasmid #114731: pT2K-CAGGS-U6-sgRNA-M9-IRES-CFP
Purpose: sgRNA targeting a sequence upstream of the initiator ATG of the cellular Myc gene
Depositing lab: Martine Roussel. Depositing organization: St. Jude Children's Research Hospital. Publication: Mouse medulloblastoma driven by CRISPR activation of cellular Myc. Vo BT, Kwon JA, Li C, Finkelstein D, Xu B, Orr BA, Sherr CJ, Roussel MF. Sci Rep. 2018 Jun 7;8(1):8733. doi: 10.1038/s41598-018-24956-1. PubMed 29880921.
Backbone
  Vector backbone: pT2K-CAGGS-IRES-CFP
  Vector type: Mammalian Expression, CRISPR
  Selectable markers: CFP
Growth in bacteria
  Bacterial resistance: Ampicillin, 100 μg/mL
  Growth temperature: 37°C
  Growth strain: NEB Stable
  Copy number: High Copy
Gene/Insert
  Gene/Insert name: sgRNA M9
  gRNA/shRNA sequence: ACACCCCGGAGCCGGAGTAC
  Species: M. musculus (mouse)
Terms and licenses: Academic/Nonprofit Terms; Industry Terms: Not Available to Industry
How to cite: pT2K-CAGGS-U6-sgRNA-M9-IRES-CFP was a gift from Martine Roussel (Addgene plasmid # 114731 ; http://n2t.net/addgene:114731 ; RRID:Addgene_114731)
